>Addgene plasmid #52985 | ubc-nls-ha-MCP-VenusN-nls-ha-PCP-VenusC | addgene full sequence | sequence record 174263 | Addgene NGS Result
AGCGCCCAATACGCAAACCGCCTCTCCCCGCGCGTTGGCCGATTCATTAATGCAGCAAGCTCATGGCTGA
CTAATTTTTTTTATTTATGCAGAGGCCGAGGCCGCCTCGGCCTCTGAGCTATTCCAGAAGTAGTGAGGAG
GCTTTTTTGGAGGCCTAGGCTTTTGCAAAAAGCTCCCCGTGGCACGACAGGTTTCCCGACTGGAAAGCGG
GCAGTGAGCGCAACGCAATTAATGTGAGTTAGCTCACTCATTAGGCACCCCAGGCTTTACACTTTATGCT
TCCGGCTCGTATGTTGTGTGGAATTGTGAGCGGATAACAATTTCACACAGGAAACAGCTATGACATGATT
ACGAATTTCACAAATAAAGCATTTTTTTCACTGCATTCTAGTTGTGGTTTGTCCAAACTCATCAATGTAT
CTTATCATGTCTGGATCAACTGGATAACTCAAGCTAACCAAAATCATCCCAAACTTCCCACCCCATACCC
TATTACCACTGCCAATTACCTGTGGTTTCATTTACTCTAAACCTGTGATTCCTCTGAATTATTTTCATTT
TAAAGAAATTGTATTTGTTAAATATGTACTACAAACTTAGTAGTTGGAAGGGCTAATTCACTCCCAAAGA
AGACAAGATATCCTTGATCTGTGGATCTACCACACACAAGGCTACTTCCCTGATTAGCAGAACTACACAC
CAGGGCCAGGGGTCAGATATCCACTGACCTTTGGATGGTGCTACAAGCTAGTACCAGTTGAGCCAGATAA
GGTAGAAGAGGCCAATAAAGGAGAGAACACCAGCTTGTTACACCCTGTGAGCCTGCATGGGATGGATGAC
CCGGAGAGAGAAGTGTTAGAGTGGAGGTTTGACAGCCGCCTAGCATTTCATCACGTGGCCCGAGAGCTGC
ATCCGGAGTACTTCAAGAACTGCTGATATCGAGCTTGCTACAAGGGACTTTCCGCTGGGGACTTTCCAGG
GAGGCGTGGCCTGGGCGGGACTGGGGAGTGGCGAGCCCTCAGATCCTGCATATAAGCAGCTGCTTTTTGC
CTGTACTGGGTCTCTCTGGTTAGACCAGATCTGAGCCTGGGAGCTCTCTGGCTAACTAGGGAACCCACTG
CTTAAGCCTCAATAAAGCTTGCCTTGAGTGCTTCAAGTAGTGTGTGCCCGTCTGTTGTGTGACTCTGGTA
ACTAGAGATCCCTCAGACCCTTTTAGTCAGTGTGGAAAATCTCTAGCAGTGGCGCCCGAACAGGGACTTG
AAAGCGAAAGGGAAACCAGAGGAGCTCTCTCGACGCAGGACTCGGCTTGCTGAAGCGCGCACGGCAAGAG
GCGAGGGGCGGCGACTGGTGAGTACGCCAAAAATTTTGACTAGCGGAGGCTAGAAGGAGAGAGATGGGTG
CGAGAGCGTCAGTATTAAGCGGGGGAGAATTAGATCGCGATGGGAAAAAATTCGGTTAAGGCCAGGGGGA
AAGAAAAAATATAAATTAAAACATATAGTATGGGCAAGCAGGGAGCTAGAACGATTCGCAGTTAATCCTG
GCCTGTTAGAAACATCAGAAGGCTGTAGACAAATACTGGGACAGCTACAACCATCCCTTCAGACAGGATC
AGAAGAACTTAGATCATTATATAATACAGTAGCAACCCTCTATTGTGTGCATCAAAGGATAGAGATAAAA
GACACCAAGGAAGCTTTAGACAAGATAGAGGAAGAGCAAAACAAAAGTAAGACCACCGCACAGCAAGCGG
CCGGCCGCTGATCTTCAGACCTGGAGGAGGAGATATGAGGGACAATTGGAGAAGTGAATTATATAAATAT
AAAGTAGTAAAAATTGAACCATTAGGAGTAGCACCCACCAAGGCAAAGAGAAGAGTGGTGCAGAGAGAAA
AAAGAGCAGTGGGAATAGGAGCTTTGTTCCTTGGGTTCTTGGGAGCAGCAGGAAGCACTATGGGCGCAGC
GTCAATGACGCTGACGGTACAGGCCAGACAATTATTGTCTGGTATAGTGCAGCAGCAGAACAATTTGCTG
AGGGCTATTGAGGCGCAACAGCATCTGTTGCAACTCACAGTCTGGGGCATCAAGCAGCTCCAGGCAAGAA
TCCTGGCTGTGGAAAGATACCTAAAGGATCAACAGCTCCTGGGGATTTGGGGTTGCTCTGGAAAACTCAT
TTGCACCACTGCTGTGCCTTGGAATGCTAGTTGGAGTAATAAATCTCTGGAACAGATTTGGAATCACACG
ACCTGGATGGAGTGGGACAGAGAAATTAACAATTACACAAGCTTAATACACTCCTTAATTGAAGAATCGC
AAAACCAGCAAGAAAAGAATGAACAAGAATTATTGGAATTAGATAAATGGGCAAGTTTGTGGAATTGGTT
TAACATAACAAATTGGCTGTGGTATATAAAATTATTCATAATGATAGTAGGAGGCTTGGTAGGTTTAAGA
ATAGTTTTTGCTGTACTTTCTATAGTGAATAGAGTTAGGCAGGGATATTCACCATTATCGTTTCAGACCC
ACCTCCCAACCCCGAGGGGACCCGACAGGCCCGAAGGAATAGAAGAAGAAGGTGGAGAGAGAGACAGAGA
CAGATCCATTCGATTAGTGAACGGATCTCGACGGTATCGCCGAATTCACAAATGGCAGTATTCATCCACA
ATTTTAAAAGAAAAGGGGGGATTGGGGGGTACAGTGCAGGGGAAAGAATAGTAGACATAATAGCAACAGA
CATACAAACTAAAGAATTACAAAAACAAATTACAAAAATTCAAAATTTTCGGGTTTATTACAGGGACAGC
AGAGATCCAGTTTGGACTAGTGGCCTCCGCGCCGGGTTTTGGCGCCTCCCGCGGGCGCCCCCCTCCTCAC
GGCGAGCGCTGCCACGTCAGACGAAGGGCGCAGCGAGCGTCCTGATCCTTCCGCCCGGACGCTCAGGACA
GCGGCCCGCTGCTCATAAGACTCGGCCTTAGAACCCCAGTATCAGCAGAAGGACATTTTAGGACGGGACT
TGGGTGACTCTAGGGCACTGGTTTTCTTTCCAGAGAGCGGAACAGGCGAGGAAAAGTAGTCCCTTCTCGG
CGATTCTGCGGAGGGATCTCCGTGGGGCGGTGAACGCCGATGATTATATAAGGACGCGCCGGGTGTGGCA
CAGCTAGTTCCGTCGCAGCCGGGATTTGGGTCGCGGTTCTTGTTTGTGGATCGCTGTGATCGTCACTTGG
CGGCCGCCATGGGCCCAAAAAAGAAAAGAAAAGTTGGCTACCCCTACGACGTGCCCGACTACGCCATCGA
AGGCCGCCATATGCTAGCCGTTAAAATGGCTTCTAACTTTACTCAGTTCGTTCTCGTCGACAATGGCGGA
ACTGGCGACGTGACTGTCGCCCCAAGCAACTTCGCTAACGGGATCGCTGAATGGATCAGCTCTAACTCGC
GTTCACAGGCTTACAAAGTAACCTGTAGCGTTCGTCAGAGCTCTGCGCAGAATCGCAAATACACCATCAA
AGTCGAGGTGCCTAAAGGCGCCTGGCGTTCGTACTTAAATATGGAACTAACCATTCCAATTTTCGCCACG
AATTCCGACTGCGAGCTTATTGTTAAGGCAATGCAAGGTCTCCTAAAAGATGGAAACCCGATTCCCTCAG
CAATCGCAGCAAACTCCGGCATCTACGCGGATTCTAGACGGGATCCACCGGTCGCCACCATGGTGAGCAA
GGGCGAGGAGCTGTTCACCGGGGTGGTGCCCATCCTGGTCGAGCTGGACGGCGACGTAAACGGCCACAAG
TTCAGCGTGTCCGGCGAGGGCGAGGGCGATGCCACCTACGGCAAGCTGACCCTGAAGCTGATCTGCACCA
CCGGCAAGCTGCCCGTGCCTTGGCCCACCCTCGTGACCACCCTGGGCTACGGCCTGCAGTGCTTCGCCCG
CTACCCCGACCACATGAAGCAGCACGACTTCTTCAAGTCCGCCATGCCCGAAGGCTACGTCCAGGAGCGC
ACCATCTTCTTCAAGGACGACGGCAACTACAAGACCCGCGCCGAGGTGAAGTTCGAGGGCGACACCCTGG
TGAACCGCATCGAGCTGAAGGGCATCGACTTCAAGGAGGACGGCAACATCCTGGGGCACAAGCTGGAGTA
CAACTACAACAGCCACAACGTCTATATCACCTAAATCGATGGATCCCTCCCCCCCCCCTAACGTTACTGG
CCGAAGCCGCTTGGAATAAGGCCGGTGTGCGTTTGTCTATATGTTATTTTCCACCATATTGCCGTCTTTT
GGCAATGTGAGGGCCCGGAAACCTGGCCCTGTCTTCTTGACGAGCATTCCTAGGGGTCTTTCCCCTCTCG
CCAAAGGAATGCAAGGTCTGTTGAATGTCGTGAAGGAAGCAGTTCCTCTGGAAGCTTCTTGAAGACAAAC
AACGTCTGTAGCGACCCTTTGCAGGCAGCGGAACCCCCCACCTGGCGACAGGTGCCTCTGCGGCCAAAAG
CCACGTGTATAAGATACACCTGCAAAGGCGGCACAACCCCAGTGCCACGTTGTGAGTTGGATAGTTGTGG
AAAGAGTCAAATGGCTCTCCTCAAGCGTATTCAACAAGGGGCTGAAGGATGCCCAGAAGGTACCCCATTG
TATGGGATCTGATCTGGGGCCTCGGTGCACATGCTTTACATGTGTTTAGTCGAGGTTAAAAAAACGTCTA
GGCCCCCCGAACCACGGGGACGTGGTTTTCCTTTGAAAAACACGATGATAATATGGCCACAGCCTGCAGG
ATGGGCCCAAAAAAGAAAAGAAAAGTTGGCTACCCCTACGACGTGCCCGACTACGCCATCGAAGGCCGCC
ATCTAGCCTCCAAAACCATCGTTCTTTCGGTCGGCGAGGCTACTCGCACTCTGACTGAGATCCAGTCCAC
CGCAGACCGTCAGATCTTCGAAGAGAAGGTCGGGCCTCTGGTGGGTCGGCTGCGCCTCACGGCTTCGCTC
CGTCAAAACGGAGCCAAGACCGCGTATCGCGTCAACCTAAAACTGGATCAGGCGGACGTCGTTGATTCCG
GACTTCCGAAAGTGCGCTACACTCAGGTATGGTCGCACGACGTGACAATCGTTGCGAATAGCACCGAGGC
CTCGCGCAAATCGTTGTACGATTTGACCAAGTCCCTCGTCGCGACCTCGCAGGTCGAAGATCTTGTCGTC
AACCTTGTGCCGCTGGGCCGTGCGGATCCACCGGTCGCCACCGCCGACAAGCAGAAGAACGGCATCAAGG
CCAACTTCAAGATCCGCCACAACATCGAGGACGGCGGCGTGCAGCTCGCCGACCACTACCAGCAGAACAC
CCCCATCGGCGACGGCCCCGTGCTGCTGCCCGACAACCACTACCTGAGCTACCAGTCCGCCCTGAGCAAA
GACCCCAACGAGAAGCGCGATCACATGGTCCTGCTGGAGTTCGTGACCGCCGCCGGGATCACTCTCGGCA
TGGACGAGCTGTACAAGTAAATCGATGACCTACGTCATGCAGGGGCGATAGATCCTAATCAACCTCTGGA
TTACAAAATTTGTGAAAGATTGACTGGTATTCTTAACTATGTTGCTCCTTTTACGCTATGTGGATACGCT
GCTTTAATGCCTTTGTATCATGCTATTGCTTCCCGTATGGCTTTCATTTTCTCCTCCTTGTATAAATCCT
GGTTGCTGTCTCTTTATGAGGAGTTGTGGCCCGTTGTCAGGCAACGTGGCGTGGTGTGCACTGTGTTTGC
TGACGCAACCCCCACTGGTTGGGGCATTGCCACCACCTGTCAGCTCCTTTCCGGGACTTTCGCTTTCCCC
CTCCCTATTGCCACGGCGGAACTCATCGCCGCCTGCCTTGCCCGCTGCTGGACAGGGGCTCGGCTGTTGG
GCACTGACAATTCCGTGGTGTTGTCGGGGAAATCATCGTCCTTTCCTTGGCTGCTCGCCTGTGTTGCCAC
CTGGATTCTGCGCGGGACGTCCTTCTGCTACGTCCCTTCGGCCCTCAATCCAGCGGACCTTCCTTCCCGC
GGCCTGCTGCCGGCTCTGCGGCCTCTTCCGCGTCTTCGCCTTCGCCCTCAGACGAGTCGGATCTCCCTTT
GGGCCGCCTCCCCGCCTGAGATCCTTTAAGACCAATGACTTACAAGGCAGCTGTAGATCTTAGCCACTTT
TTAAAAGAAAAGGGGGGACTGGAAGGGCTAATTCACTCCCAACGAAGACAAGATCTGCTTTTTGCTTGTA
CTGGGTCTCTCTGGTTAGACCAGATCTGAGCCTGGGAGCTCTCTGGCTAACTAGGGAACCCACTGCTTAA
GCCTCAATAAAGCTTGCCTTGAGTGCTTCAAGTAGTGTGTGCCCGTCTGTTGTGTGACTCTGGTAACTAG
AGATCCCTCAGACCCTTTTAGTCAGTGTGGAAAATCTCTAGCAGTAGTAGTTCATGTCATCTTATTATTC
AGTATTTATAACTTGCAAAGAAATGAATATCAGAGAGTGAGAGGCCCGGGTTAATTAAGGAAAGGGCTAG
ATCATTCTTGAAGACGAAAGGGCCTCGTGATACGCCTATTTTTATAGGTTAATGTCATGATAATAATGGT
TTCTTAGACGTCAGGTGGCACTTTTCGGGGAAATGTGCGCGGAACCCCTATTTGTTTATTTTTCTAAATA
CATTCAAATATGTATCCGCTCATGAGACAATAACCCTGATAAATGCTTCAATAATATTGAAAAAGGAAGA
GTATGAGTATTCAACATTTCCGTGTCGCCCTTATTCCCTTTTTTGCGGCATTTTGCCTTCCTGTTTTTGC
TCACCCAGAAACGCTGGTGAAAGTAAAAGATGCTGAAGATCAGTTGGGTGCACGAGTGGGTTACATCGAA
CTGGATCTCAACAGCGGTAAGATCCTTGAGAGTTTTCGCCCCGAAGAACGTTTTCCAATGATGAGCACTT
TTAAAGTTCTGCTATGTGGCGCGGTATTATCCCGTGTTGACGCCGGGCAAGAGCAACTCGGTCGCCGCAT
ACACTATTCTCAGAATGACTTGGTTGAGTACTCACCAGTCACAGAAAAGCATCTTACGGATGGCATGACA
GTAAGAGAATTATGCAGTGCTGCCATAACCATGAGTGATAACACTGCGGCCAACTTACTTCTGACAACGA
TCGGAGGACCGAAGGAGCTAACCGCTTTTTTGCACAACATGGGGGATCATGTAACTCGCCTTGATCGTTG
GGAACCGGAGCTGAATGAAGCCATACCAAACGACGAGCGTGACACCACGATGCCTGTAGCAATGGCAACA
ACGTTGCGCAAACTATTAACTGGCGAACTACTTACTCTAGCTTCCCGGCAACAATTAATAGACTGGATGG
AGGCGGATAAAGTTGCAGGACCACTTCTGCGCTCGGCCCTTCCGGCTGGCTGGTTTATTGCTGATAAATC
TGGAGCCGGTGAGCGTGGGTCTCGCGGTATCATTGCAGCACTGGGGCCAGATGGTAAGCCCTCCCGTATC
GTAGTTATCTACACGACGGGGAGTCAGGCAACTATGGATGAACGAAATAGACAGATCGCTGAGATAGGTG
CCTCACTGATTAAGCATTGGTAACTGTCAGACCAAGTTTACTCATATATACTTTAGATTGATTTAAAACT
TCATTTTTAATTTAAAAGGATCTAGGTGAAGATCCTTTTTGATAATCTCATGACCAAAATCCCTTAACGT
GAGTTTTCGTTCCACTGAGCGTCAGACCCCGTAGAAAAGATCAAAGGATCTTCTTGAGATCCTTTTTTTC
TGCGCGTAATCTGCTGCTTGCAAACAAAAAAACCACCGCTACCAGCGGTGGTTTGTTTGCCGGATCAAGA
GCTACCAACTCTTTTTCCGAAGGTAACTGGCTTCAGCAGAGCGCAGATACCAAATACTGTTCTTCTAGTG
TAGCCGTAGTTAGGCCACCACTTCAAGAACTCTGTAGCACCGCCTACATACCTCGCTCTGCTAATCCTGT
TACCAGTGGCTGCTGCCAGTGGCGATAAGTCGTGTCTTACCGGGTTGGACTCAAGACGATAGTTACCGGA
TAAGGCGCAGCGGTCGGGCTGAACGGGGGGTTCGTGCACACAGCCCAGCTTGGAGCGAACGACCTACACC
GAACTGAGATACCTACAGCGTGAGCTATGAGAAAGCGCCACGCTTCCCGAAGGGAGAAAGGCGGACAGGT
ATCCGGTAAGCGGCAGGGTCGGAACAGGAGAGCGCACGAGGGAGCTTCCAGGGGGAAACGCCTGGTATCT
TTATAGTCCTGTCGGGTTTCGCCACCTCTGACTTGAGCGTCGATTTTTGTGATGCTCGTCAGGGGGGCGG
AGCCTATGGAAAAACGCCAGCAACGCGGCCTTTTTACGGTTCCTGGCCTTTTGCTGGCCTTTTGCTCACA
TGTTCTTTCCTGCGTTATCCCCTGATTCTGTGGATAACCGTATTACCGCCTTTGAGTGAGCTGATACCGC
TCGCCGCAGCCGAACGACCGAGCGCAGCGAGTCAGTGAGCGAGGAAGCGGAAG
Features (pLannotate 1.2.2; 26 found; start..end, strand, type, name):
      2..56      +  CDS            lacI (fragment): lac repressor; lacI; The lac repressor binds to the lac operator to inhibit transcription in E. coli. This inhibition can be relieved by adding lactose or isopropyl-β-D-thiogalactopyranoside (IPTG).
     62..155     +  rep_origin     SV40 ori (fragment): SV40 origin of replication
    180..217     +  CDS            lacI (fragment): lac repressor; lacI; The lac repressor binds to the lac operator to inhibit transcription in E. coli. This inhibition can be relieved by adding lactose or isopropyl-β-D-thiogalactopyranoside (IPTG).
    230..251     +  protein_bind   CAP binding site: CAP binding activates transcription in the presence of cAMP. E. coli catabolite activator protein
    266..296     +  promoter       lac promoter: promoter for the E. coli lac operon
    304..320     +  protein_bind   lac operator: The lac repressor binds to the lac operator to inhibit transcription in E. coli. This inhibition can be relieved by adding lactose or isopropyl-β-D-thiogalactopyranoside (IPTG). lac repressor encoded by lacI
    354..437     +  polyA_signal   SV40 poly(A) signal (fragment): SV40 polyadenylation signal
    604..933     +  CDS            nef (fragment): NEF_HV1BR - Experimental evidence at protein level: Swiss-Prot protein existence level 1. Extracellular Nef protein targets CD4(+) T-lymphocytes for apoptosis by interacting with CXCR4 surface receptors (PubMed:14990729). From Human immunodeficiency virus type 1 group M subtype B (isolate BRU/LAI) (HIV-1).
    981..1238    +  LTR            5' LTR (truncated): truncated 5' long terminal repeat (LTR) from HIV-1
   1285..1410    +  misc_feature   HIV-1 Ψ: packaging signal of human immunodeficiency virus type 1
   1394..1732    +  CDS            HIV-1 gag (fragment): gag protein from human immunodeficiency virus 1; gag
   1907..2140    +  misc_feature   RRE: The Rev response element (RRE) of HIV-1 allows for Rev-dependent mRNA export from the nucleus to the cytoplasm.
   2517..2617    +  CDS            Rev (fragment): human immunodeficiency virus 1 (HIV-1) Rev protein; rev; enhances nuclear export of unspliced and incompletely spliced viral mRNAs
   2662..2779    +  misc_feature   cPPT/CTS: central polypurine tract and central termination sequence of HIV-1
   2822..3220    +  promoter       UbC promoter: human ubiquitin C promoter
   3316..3666    +  CDS            CAPSD_BPMS2 (fragment): Experimental evidence at protein level: Swiss-Prot protein existence level 1. Acts as a translational repressor of viral replicase synthesis late in infection. This latter function is the result of capsid protein interaction with an RNA hairpin which contains the replicase ribosome-binding site. From Escherichia phage MS2 (Bacteriophage MS2).
   3700..4161    +  CDS            VN155(I152L): improved N-terminal fragment of mVenus for use in bimolecular fluorescence complementation (BiFC) (Kodama and Hu, 2010)
   4279..4741    +  misc_feature   IRES: internal ribosome entry site (IRES) of the encephalomyocarditis virus (EMCV)
   4839..5201    +  CDS            COAT_BPPP7: Experimental evidence at protein level: Swiss-Prot protein existence level 1. Forms the phage shell; binds to the phage RNA. From Pseudomonas phage PP7 (Bacteriophage PP7).
   5226..5477    +  CDS            VC155: C-terminal fragment of mVenus for use in bimolecular fluorescence complementation (BiFC) (Kodama and Hu, 2010)
   5517..6105    +  misc_feature   WPRE: woodchuck hepatitis virus posttranscriptional regulatory element
   6113..6178    +  CDS            nef (fragment): NEF_HV1Z2 - Experimental evidence at protein level: Swiss-Prot protein existence level 1. Extracellular Nef protein targets CD4(+) T-lymphocytes for apoptosis by interacting with CXCR4 surface receptors. From Human immunodeficiency virus type 1 group M subtype D (isolate Z2/CDC-Z34) (HIV-1).
   6180..6413    +  LTR            3' LTR (ΔU3): self-inactivating 3' long terminal repeat (LTR) from HIV-1
   6618..6722    +  promoter       AmpR promoter: bla
   6723..7583    +  CDS            AmpR: β-lactamase; bla; confers resistance to ampicillin, carbenicillin, and related antibiotics
   7754..8342    +  rep_origin     ori: high-copy-number ColE1/pMB1/pBR322/pUC origin of replication
