[The description below was written by a language model from this plasmid's Addgene catalogue record and pLannotate feature annotations shown in this document.]
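Description:
ubc-nls-ha-MCP-VenusN-nls-ha-PCP-VenusC is an 8.5 kb HIV-1-based lentiviral transfer plasmid built on the phage backbone. It is maintained in E. coli through a high-copy ColE1/pUC-type origin and an ampicillin resistance gene (β-lactamase with its own promoter). The viral portion carries a truncated 5' LTR, the Ψ packaging signal with an adjoining gag fragment, the Rev response element, the cPPT/CTS, a WPRE and a self-inactivating ΔU3 3' LTR. Together these allow the RNA genome to be packaged when helper functions are supplied in trans, and leave an integrated provirus whose LTR promoter activity is disabled. The annotation also picks up small lac, SV40 and nef fragments, which appear to be backbone remnants. No mammalian selection marker is annotated.

The payload is a synthetic bicistronic cassette of about 2.25 kb driven by the human ubiquitin C promoter. The first open reading frame fuses the bacteriophage MS2 coat protein (MCP) to the N-terminal Venus fragment VN155(I152L). An EMCV IRES then directs translation of the PP7 coat protein (PCP) fused to the C-terminal fragment VC155. According to the insert name, each fusion also begins with a nuclear localisation signal and an HA epitope tag, although these short elements are not annotated separately in the feature table. Neither Venus half fluoresces alone. When a reporter mRNA carries adjacent MS2 and PP7 binding hairpins, the two coat proteins dock side by side and the Venus fragments complement to restore fluorescence. This design is intended for live-cell imaging of single mRNAs with little background, since unbound coat protein fusions remain dark.
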