Addgene plasmid #52985: ubc-nls-ha-MCP-VenusN-nls-ha-PCP-VenusC
Purpose: split Venus attached to MCP and PCP respectively
Depositing lab: Robert Singer. Depositing organization: Albert Einstein College of Medicine. Publication: Background free imaging of single mRNAs in live cells using split fluorescent proteins. Wu B, Chen J, Singer RH. Sci Rep. 2014 Jan 9;4:3615. doi: 10.1038/srep03615. PubMed 24402470.
Backbone
  Vector backbone: phage
  Backbone size w/o insert (bp): 6200
  Total vector size (bp): 8523
  Vector type: Lentiviral
Growth in bacteria
  Bacterial resistance: Ampicillin, 100 μg/mL
  Growth temperature: 37°C
  Growth strain: Stbl3
  Copy number: High Copy
Gene/Insert
  Gene/Insert name: nls-ha-MCP-VenusN-nls-ha-PCP-VenusC
  Species: Synthetic
  Insert size (bp): 2252
  Promoter: ubc
  Cloning method: Restriction Enzyme; 5′ cloning site NotI (unknown if destroyed); 3′ cloning site ClaI (unknown if destroyed)
  Sequencing primers: 5′ ubc (5'-CGC CGA TGA TTA TAT AAG GA-3'); 3′ WPRE-R
Terms and licenses: Academic/Nonprofit Terms; Industry Terms: Not Available to Industry
How to cite: ubc-nls-ha-MCP-VenusN-nls-ha-PCP-VenusC was a gift from Robert Singer (Addgene plasmid # 52985 ; http://n2t.net/addgene:52985 ; RRID:Addgene_52985)
