>Addgene plasmid #52985 | ubc-nls-ha-MCP-VenusN-nls-ha-PCP-VenusC | addgene partial sequence | sequence record 83709 | WPRE-R 5'-CATAGCGTAAAAGGAGCAACA-3'
AATTTTGTAATCCAGAGGTTGATTAGGATCTATCGCCCCTGCATGACGTAGGTCATCGATTTACTTGTAC
AGCTCGTCCATGCCGAGAGTGATCCCGGCGGCGGTCACGAACTCCAGCAGGACCATGTGATCGCGCTTCT
CGTTGGGGTCTTTGCTCAGGGCGGACTGGTAGCTCAGGTAGTGGTTGTCGGGCAGCAGCACGGGGCCGTC
GCCGATGGGGGTGTTCTGCTGGTAGTGGTCGGCGAGCTGCACGCCGCCGTCCTCGATGTTGTGGCGGATC
TTGAAGTTGGCCTTGATGCCGTTCTTCTGCTTGTCGGCGGTGGCGACCGGTGGATCCGCACGGCCCAGCG
GCACAAGGTTGACGACAAGATCTTCGACCTGCGAGGTCGCGACGAGGGACTTGGTCAAATCGTACAACGA
TTTGCGCGAGGCCTCGGTGCTATTCGCAACGATTGTCACGTCGTGCGACCATACCTGAGTGTAGCGCACT
TTCGGAAGTCCGGAATCAACGACGTCCGCCTGATCCAGTTTTAGGTTGACGCGATACGCGGTCTTGGCTC
CGTTTTGACGGAGCGAAGCCGTGAGGCGCAGCCGACCCACCAGAGGCCCGACCTTCTCTTCGAAGATCTG
ACGGTCTGCGGTGGACTGGATCTCAGTCAGAGTGCGAGTAGCCTCGCCGACCGAAAGAACGATGGTTTTG
GAGGCTAGATGGCGGCCTTCGATGGCGTAGTCGGGCACGTCGTAAGGGTAGCCAACTTTTCTTTTCTTTT
TTGGGCCCATCCTGCAGGCTGTGGCCATATTATCATCGTGTTTTTCAA
