>Addgene plasmid #52985 | ubc-nls-ha-MCP-VenusN-nls-ha-PCP-VenusC | addgene partial sequence | sequence record 86471 | hUBCpro-F 5'-TGAAGCTCCGGTTTTGAACT-3'
GCATGCAAGCTTGAGTATTCTATAGTGTCACCTAAATAGCTTGGCGTAATCATGGTCATAGCTGTTTCCT
GTGTGAAATTGTTATCCGCTCACAATTCCACACAACATACGAGCCGGAAGCATAAAGTGTAAAGCCTGGG
GTGCCTAATGAGTGAGCTAACTCACATTAATTGCGTTGCGCTCACTGCCCGCTTTCCAGTCGGGAAACCT
GTCGTGCCAGCTGCATTAATGAATCGGCCAACGCGCGGGGAGAGGCGGTTTGCGTATTGGGCGCTCTTCC
GCTTCCTCGCTCACTGACTCGCTGCGCTCGGTCGTTCGGCTGCGGCGAGCGGTATCAGCTCACTCAAAGG
CGGTAATACGGTTATCCACAGAATCAGGGGATAACGCAGGAAAGAACATGTGAGCAAAAGGCCAGCAAAA
GGCCAGGAACCGTAAAAAGGCCGCGTTGCTGGGGTTTTTCCATAGGCTCCGCCCCCCTGACGAGCATCAC
AAAAATCGACGCTCAAGTCAGAGGTGGCGAAACCCGACAGGACTATAAAGATACCAGGCGTTTCCCCCTG
