>Addgene plasmid #52985 | ubc-nls-ha-MCP-VenusN-nls-ha-PCP-VenusC | addgene partial sequence | sequence record 89364 | M13pUC-Rev 5'-AGCGGATAACAATTTCACACAGG-3'
AATTTCACAAATAAAGCATTTTTTTCACTGCATTCTAGTTGTGGTTTGTCCAAACTCATCAATGTATCTT
ATCATGTCTGGATCAACTGGATAACTCAAGCTAACCAAAATCATCCCAAACTTCCCACCCCATACCCTAT
TACCACTGCCAATTACCTGTGGTTTCATTTACTCTAAACCTGTGATTCCTCTGAATTATTTTCATTTTAA
AGAAATTGTATTTGTTAAATATGTACTACAAACTTAGTAGTTGGAAGGGCTAATTCACTCCCAAAGAAGA
CAAGATATCCTTGATCTGTGGATCTACCACACACAAGGCTACTTCCCTGATTAGCAGAACTACACACCAG
GGCCAGGGGTCAGATATCCACTGACCTTTGGATGGTGCTACAAGCTAGTACCAGTTGAGCCAGATAAGGT
AGAAGAGGCCAATAAAGGAGAGAACACCAGCTTGTTACACCCTGTGAGCCTGCATGGGATGGATGACCCG
GAGAGAGAAGTGTTAGAGTGGAGGTTTGACAGCCGCCTAGCATTTCATCACGTGGCCCGAGAGCTGCATC
CGGAGTACTTCAAGAACTGCTGATATCGAGCTTGCTACAAGGGACTTTCCGCTGGGGACTTTCCAGGGAG
GCGTGGCCTGGGCGGGACTGGGGAGTGGCGAGCCCTCAGATCCTGCATATAAGCAGCTGCTTTTTGCCTG
TACTGGGTCTCTCTGG
