>Addgene plasmid #52985 | ubc-nls-ha-MCP-VenusN-nls-ha-PCP-VenusC | addgene partial sequence | sequence record 90379 | hUBCpro-F2 5'-CGCCGATGATTATATAAGGA-3'
CGTCGCAGCCGGGATTTGGGTCGCGGTTCTTGTTTGTGGATCGCTGTGATCGTCACTTGGCGGCCGCCAT
GGGCCCAAAAAAGAAAAGAAAAGTTGGCTACCCCTACGACGTGCCCGACTACGCCATCGAAGGCCGCCAT
ATGCTAGCCGTTAAAATGGCTTCTAACTTTACTCAGTTCGTTCTCGTCGACAATGGCGGAACTGGCGACG
TGACTGTCGCCCCAAGCAACTTCGCTAACGGGATCGCTGAATGGATCAGCTCTAACTCGCGTTCACAGGC
TTACAAAGTAACCTGTAGCGTTCGTCAGAGCTCTGCGCAGAATCGCAAATACACCATCAAAGTCGAGGTG
CCTAAAGGCGCCTGGCGTTCGTACTTAAATATGGAACTAACCATTCCAATTTTCGCCACGAATTCCGACT
GCGAGCTTATTGTTAAGGCAATGCAAGGTCTCCTAAAAGATGGAAACCCGATTCCCTCAGCAATCGCAGC
AAACTCCGGCATCTACGCGGATTCTAGACGGGATCCACCGGTCGCCACCATGGTGAGCAAGGGCGAGGAG
CTGTTCACCGGGGTGGTGCCCATCCTGGTCGAGCTGGACGGCGACGTAAACGGCCACAAGTTCAGCGTGT
CCGGCGAGGGCGAGGGCGATGCCACCTACGGCAAGCTGACCCTGAAGCTGATCTGCACCACCGGCAAGCT
GCCCGTGCCTTGGCCCACCCTCGTGACCACCCTGGGCTACGGCCTGCAGTGCTTCGCCCGCTACCCCGAC
CACATGAAGCAGCACGACTTCTTCAAGTCCGCCATGCCCGAAGGCTACGTCCAGGA
