>Addgene plasmid #52985 | ubc-nls-ha-MCP-VenusN-nls-ha-PCP-VenusC | addgene partial sequence | sequence record 90381 | FUGW-Fwd 5'-ATTACAGGGACAGCAGAGATCC-3'
GCGGGCGCCCCCCTCCTCACGGCGAGCGCTGCCACGTCAGACGAAGGGCGCAGCGAGCGTCCTGATCCTT
CCGCCCGGACGCTCAGGACAGCGGCCCGCTGCTCATAAGACTCGGCCTTAGAACCCCAGTATCAGCAGAA
GGACATTTTAGGACGGGACTTGGGTGACTCTAGGGCACTGGTTTTCTTTCCAGAGAGCGGAACAGGCGAG
GAAAAGTAGTCCCTTCTCGGCGATTCTGCGGAGGGATCTCCGTGGGGCGGTGAACGCCGATGATTATATA
AGGACGCGCCGGGTGTGGCACAGCTAGTTCCGTCGCAGCCGGGATTTGGGTCGCGGTTCTTGTTTGTGGA
TCGCTGTGATCGTCACTTGGCGGCCGCCATGGGCCCAAAAAAGAAAAGAAAAGTTGGCTACCCCTACGAC
GTGCCCGACTACGCCATCGAAGGCCGCCATATGCTAGCCGTTAAAATGGCTTCTAACTTTACTCAGTTCG
TTCTCGTCGACAATGGCGGAACTGGCGACGTGACTGTCGCCCCAAGCAACTTCGCTAACGGGATCGCTGA
ATGGATCAGCTCTAACTCGCGTTCACAGGCTTACAAAGTAACCTGTAGCGTTCGTCAGAGCTCTGCGCAG
AATCGCAAATACACCATCAAAGTCGAGGTGCCTAAAGGCGCCTGGCGTTCGTACTTAAATATGGAACTAA
CCATTCCAATTTTCGCCACGAATTCCGACTGCGAGCTTATTGTTAAGGCAATGCAAGGTCTCCTAAAAGA
TGG
